>Addgene plasmid #142635 | TFORF0471 | addgene full sequence | sequence record 397755 | Addgene NGS Result
TTAATGTAGTCTTATGCAATACTCTTGTAGTCTTGCAACATGGTAACGATGAGTTAGCAACATGCCTTAC
AAGGAGAGAAAAAGCACCGTGCATGCCGATTGGTGGAAGTAAGGTGGTACGATCGTGCCTTATTAGGAAG
GCAACAGACGGGTCTGACATGGATTGGACGAACCACTGAATTGCCGCATTGCAGAGATATTGTATTTAAG
TGCCTAGCTCGATACATAAACGGGTCTCTCTGGTTAGACCAGATCTGAGCCTGGGAGCTCTCTGGCTAAC
TAGGGAACCCACTGCTTAAGCCTCAATAAAGCTTGCCTTGAGTGCTTCAAGTAGTGTGTGCCCGTCTGTT
GTGTGACTCTGGTAACTAGAGATCCCTCAGACCCTTTTAGTCAGTGTGGAAAATCTCTAGCAGTGGCGCC
CGAACAGGGACTTGAAAGCGAAAGGGAAACCAGAGGAGCTCTCTCGACGCAGGACTCGGCTTGCTGAAGC
GCGCACGGCAAGAGGCGAGGGGCGGCGACTGGTGAGTACGCCAAAAATTTTGACTAGCGGAGGCTAGAAG
GAGAGAGATGGGTGCGAGAGCGTCAGTATTAAGCGGGGGAGAATTAGATCGCGATGGGAAAAAATTCGGT
TAAGGCCAGGGGGAAAGAAAAAATATAAATTAAAACATATAGTATGGGCAAGCAGGGAGCTAGAACGATT
CGCAGTTAATCCTGGCCTGTTAGAAACATCAGAAGGCTGTAGACAAATACTGGGACAGCTACAACCATCC
CTTCAGACAGGATCAGAAGAACTTAGATCATTATATAATACAGTAGCAACCCTCTATTGTGTGCATCAAA
GGATAGAGATAAAAGACACCAAGGAAGCTTTAGACAAGATAGAGGAAGAGCAAAACAAAAGTAAGACCAC
CGCACAGCAAGCGGCCGCTGATCTTCAGACCTGGAGGAGGAGATATGAGGGACAATTGGAGAAGTGAATT
ATATAAATATAAAGTAGTAAAAATTGAACCATTAGGAGTAGCACCCACCAAGGCAAAGAGAAGAGTGGTG
CAGAGAGAAAAAAGAGCAGTGGGAATAGGAGCTTTGTTCCTTGGGTTCTTGGGAGCAGCAGGAAGCACTA
TGGGCGCAGCGTCAATGACGCTGACGGTACAGGCCAGACAATTATTGTCTGGTATAGTGCAGCAGCAGAA
CAATTTGCTGAGGGCTATTGAGGCGCAACAGCATCTGTTGCAACTCACAGTCTGGGGCATCAAGCAGCTC
CAGGCAAGAATCCTGGCTGTGGAAAGATACCTAAAGGATCAACAGCTCCTGGGGATTTGGGGTTGCTCTG
GAAAACTCATTTGCACCACTGCTGTGCCTTGGAATGCTAGTTGGAGTAATAAATCTCTGGAACAGATTTG
GAATCACACGACCTGGATGGAGTGGGACAGAGAAATTAACAATTACACAAGCTTAATACACTCCTTAATT
GAAGAATCGCAAAACCAGCAAGAAAAGAATGAACAAGAATTATTGGAATTAGATAAATGGGCAAGTTTGT
GGAATTGGTTTAACATAACAAATTGGCTGTGGTATATAAAATTATTCATAATGATAGTAGGAGGCTTGGT
AGGTTTAAGAATAGTTTTTGCTGTACTTTCTATAGTGAATAGAGTTAGGCAGGGATATTCACCATTATCG
TTTCAGACCCACCTCCCAACCCCGAGGGGACCCATGCATTGCATCTCAATTAGTCAGCAACCAGGTGTGG
AAAGTCCCCAGGCTCCCCAGCAGGCAGAAGTATGCAAAGCATGCGTCTCAATTAGTCAGCAACCATAGTC
CCGCCCCTAACTCCGCCCATCCCGCCCCTAACTCCGCCCAGTTCCGCCCATTCTCCGCCCCATGGCTGAC
TAATTTTTTTTATTTATGCAGAGGCCGAGGCCGCCTCGGCCTCTGAGCTATTCCAGAAGTAGTGAGGAGG
CTTTTTTGGAGGCCTAGGCTTTTGCAAAAAGCTTTCTAGAGGTACCACCGGAGCTTACCATGACCGAGTA
CAAGCCCACGGTGCGCCTCGCCACCCGCGACGACGTCCCCAGGGCCGTACGCACCCTCGCCGCCGCGTTC
GCCGACTACCCCGCCACGCGCCACACCGTCGATCCGGACCGCCACATCGAGCGGGTCACCGAGCTGCAAG
AACTCTTCCTCACGCGCGTCGGGCTCGACATCGGCAAGGTGTGGGTCGCGGACGACGGCGCCGCCGTGGC
GGTCTGGACCACGCCGGAGAGCGTCGAAGCGGGGGCGGTGTTCGCCGAGATCGGCCCGCGCATGGCCGAG
TTGAGCGGTTCCCGGCTGGCCGCGCAGCAACAGATGGAAGGCCTCCTGGCGCCGCACCGGCCCAAGGAGC
CCGCGTGGTTCCTGGCCACCGTCGGCGTCTCGCCCGACCACCAGGGCAAGGGTCTGGGCAGCGCCGTCGT
GCTCCCCGGAGTGGAGGCGGCCGAGCGCGCCGGGGTGCCCGCCTTCCTGGAGACCTCCGCGCCCCGCAAC
CTCCCCTTCTACGAGCGGCTCGGCTTCACCGTCACCGCCGACGTCGAGGTGCCCGAAGGACCGCGCACCT
GGTGCATGACCCGCAAGCCCGGTGCCAGTTAACGAATTCTAGATCTTGAGACAAATGGCAGTATTCATCC
ACAATTTTAAAAGAAAAGGGGGGATTGGGGGGTACAGTGCAGGGGAAAGAATAGTAGACATAATAGCAAC
AGACATACAAACTAAAGAATTACAAAAACAAATTACAAAAATTCAAAATTTTCGGGTTTATTACAGGGAC
AGCAGAGATCCACTTTGGCGCCGGCTCGAGGCCTGCAGGTGCAAAGATGGATAAAGTTTTAAACAGAGAG
GAATCTTTGCAGCTAATGGACCTTCTAGGTCTTGAAAGGAGTGGGAATTGGCTCCGGTGCCCGTCAGTGG
GCAGAGCGCACATCGCCCACAGTCCCCGAGAAGTTGGGGGGAGGGGTCGGCAATTGAACCGGTGCCTAGA
GAAGGTGGCGCGGGGTAAACTGGGAAAGTGATGTCGTGTACTGGCTCCGCCTTTTTCCCGAGGGTGGGGG
AGAACCGTATATAAGTGCAGTAGTCGCCGTGAACGTTCTTTTTCGCAACGGGTTTGCCGCCAGAACACAG
GTAAGTGCCGTGTGTGGTTCCCGCGGGCCTGGCCTCTTTACGGGTTATGGCCCTTGCGTGCCTTGAATTA
CTTCCACCTGGCTGCAGTACGTGATTCTTGATCCCGAGCTTCGGGTTGGAAGTGGGTGGGAGAGTTCGAG
GCCTTGCGCTTAAGGAGCCCCTTCGCCTCGTGCTTGAGTTGAGGCCTGGCCTGGGCGCTGGGGCCGCCGC
GTGCGAATCTGGTGGCACCTTCGCGCCTGTCTCGCTGCTTTCGATAAGTCTCTAGCCATTTAAAATTTTT
GATGACCTGCTGCGACGCTTTTTTTCTGGCAAGATAGTCTTGTAAATGCGGGCCAAGATCTGCACACTGG
TATTTCGGTTTTTGGGGCCGCGGGCGGCGACGGGGCCCGTGCGTCCCAGCGCACATGTTCGGCGAGGCGG
GGCCTGCGAGCGCGGCCACCGAGAATCGGACGGGGGTAGTCTCAAGCTGGCCGGCCTGCTCTGGTGCCTG
GCCTCGCGCCGCCGTGTATCGCCCCGCCCTGGGCGGCAAGGCTGGCCCGGTCGGCACCAGTTGCGTGAGC
GGAAAGATGGCCGCTTCCCGGCCCTGCTGCAGGGAGCTCAAAATGGAGGACGCGGCGCTCGGGAGAGCGG
GCGGGTGAGTCACCCACACAAAGGAAAAGGGCCTTTCCGTCCTCAGCCGTCGCTTCATGTGACTCCACGG
AGTACCGGGCGCCGTCCAGGCACCTCGATTAGTTCTCGAGCTTTTGGAGTACGTCGTCTTTAGGTTGGGG
GGAGGGGTTTTATGCGATGGAGTTTCCCCACACTGAGTGGGTGGAGACTGAAGTTAGGCCAGCTTGGCAC
TTGATGTAATTCTCCTTGGAATTTGCCCTTTTTGAGTTTGGATCTTGGTTCATTCTCAAGCCTCAGACAG
TGGTTCAAAGTTTTTTTCTTCCATTTCAGGTGTCGTGAGGCTAGCACCGCCACCATGCCGCGAAGGAAGA
GGAATGCAGGCAGTAGTTCAGATGGAACCGAAGATTCCGATTTTTCTACAGATCTCGAGCACACAGACAG
TTCAGAAAGTGATGGCACATCCCGACGATCTGCTCGAGTCACCCGCTCCTCAGCCAGGCTAAGCCAGAGT
TCTCAAGGACACCTTACAGGAAAACATGAGAGACATTTCTCCATCTCAGGATGCCCACTGTATCATAACC
TCTCAGCTGACGAATGCAAGGTGAGAGCACAGAGCCGGGATAAGCAGATAGAAGAAAGGATGCTGTCTCA
CAGGCAAGATGACAACAACAGGCATGCAACCAGGCACCAGGCACCAACGGAGAGACAGCTTCGATATAAG
GAAAAAGTGGCTGAACTCAGGAAGAAAAGAAATTCTGGACTGAGCAAAGAACAGAAAGAGAAATATATGG
AACACAGACAGACCTATGGGAACACACGGGAACCTCTTTTAGAAAACCTGACAAGCGAGTATGACTTGGA
TCTTTTCCGAAGAGCACAAGCCCGGGCTTCAGAGGATTTGGAGAAGTTAAGGCTGCAAGGCCAAATCACA
GAGGGAAGCAACATGATTAAAACAATTGCTTTTGGCCGCTATGAGCTTGATACCTGGTATCATTCTCCAT
ATCCTGAAGAATATGCACGGCTGGGACGTCTCTATATGTGTGAATTCTGTTTAAAATATATGAAGAGCCA
AACGATACTCCGCCGGCACATGGCCAAATGTGTGTGGAAACACCCACCTGGTGATGAGATATATCGCAAA
GGTTCAATCTCTGTGTTTGAAGTGGATGGCAAGAAAAACAAGATCTACTGCCAAAACCTGTGCCTGTTGG
CCAAACTTTTTCTGGACCACAAGACATTATATTATGATGTGGAGCCCTTCCTGTTCTATGTTATGACAGA
GGCGGACAACACTGGCTGTCACCTGATTGGATATTTTTCTAAGGAAAAGAATTCATTCCTCAACTACAAC
GTCTCCTGTATCCTTACTATGCCTCAGTACATGAGACAGGGCTATGGCAAGATGCTTATTGATTTCAGTT
ATTTGCTTTCCAAAGTCGAAGAAAAAGTTGGCTCCCCAGAACGTCCACTCTCAGATCTGGGGCTTATAAG
CTATCGCAGTTACTGGAAAGAAGTACTTCTCCGCTACCTGCATAATTTTCAAGGCAAAGAGATTTCTATC
AAAGAAATCAGTCAGGAGACGGCTGTGAATCCTGTGGACATTGTCAGCACTCTGCAAGCCCTTCAGATGC
TCAAATACTGGAAGGGAAAACACCTAGTTTTAAAGAGACAGGACCTGATTGATGAGTGGATAGCCAAAGA
GGCCAAAAGGTCCAACTCCAATAAAACCATGGATCCCAGCTGCTTAAAATGGACCCCTCCCAAGGGCACT
TAGTAATGAACTAGTCCGTAACTTGAAAGTATTTCGATTTCTTGGCTTTATATATCTTGTGGAAAGGACG
ACTACTCTCGTGGGAATGATAGGACACGCGTTAAGTCGACAATCAACCTCTGGATTACAAAATTTGTGAA
AGATTGACTGGTATTCTTAACTATGTTGCTCCTTTTACGCTATGTGGATACGCTGCTTTAATGCCTTTGT
ATCATGCTATTGCTTCCCGTATGGCTTTCATTTTCTCCTCCTTGTATAAATCCTGGTTGCTGTCTCTTTA
TGAGGAGTTGTGGCCCGTTGTCAGGCAACGTGGCGTGGTGTGCACTGTGTTTGCTGACGCAACCCCCACT
GGTTGGGGCATTGCCACCACCTGTCAGCTCCTTTCCGGGACTTTCGCTTTCCCCCTCCCTATTGCCACGG
CGGAACTCATCGCCGCCTGCCTTGCCCGCTGCTGGACAGGGGCTCGGCTGTTGGGCACTGACAATTCCGT
GGTGTTGTCGGGGAAATCATCGTCCTTTCCTTGGCTGCTCGCCTGTGTTGCCACCTGGATTCTGCGCGGG
ACGTCCTTCTGCTACGTCCCTTCGGCCCTCAATCCAGCGGACCTTCCTTCCCGCGGCCTGCTGCCGGCTC
TGCGGCCTCTTCCGCGTCTTCGCCTTCGCCCTCAGACGAGTCGGATCTCCCTTTGGGCCGCCTCCCCGCG
TCGACTTTAAGACCAATGACTTACAAGGCAGCTGTAGATCTTAGCCACTTTTTAAAAGAAAAGGGGGGAC
TGGAAGGGCTAATTCACTCCCAACGAAGACAAGATCTGCTTTTTGCTTGTACTGGGTCTCTCTGGTTAGA
CCAGATCTGAGCCTGGGAGCTCTCTGGCTAACTAGGGAACCCACTGCTTAAGCCTCAATAAAGCTTGCCT
TGAGTGCTTCAAGTAGTGTGTGCCCGTCTGTTGTGTGACTCTGGTAACTAGAGATCCCTCAGACCCTTTT
AGTCAGTGTGGAAAATCTCTAGCAGTACGTATAGTAGTTCATGTCATCTTATTATTCAGTATTTATAACT
TGCAAAGAAATGAATATCAGAGAGTGAGAGGAACTTGTTTATTGCAGCTTATAATGGTTACAAATAAAGC
AATAGCATCACAAATTTCACAAATAAAGCATTTTTTTCACTGCATTCTAGTTGTGGTTTGTCCAAACTCA
TCAATGTATCTTATCATGTCTGGCTCTAGCTATCCCGCCCCTAACTCCGCCCATCCCGCCCCTAACTCCG
CCCAGTTCCGCCCATTCTCCGCCCCATGGCTGACTAATTTTTTTTATTTATGCAGAGGCCGAGGCCGCCT
CGGCCTCTGAGCTATTCCAGAAGTAGTGAGGAGGCTTTTTTGGAGGCCTAGGGACGTACCCAATTCGCCC
TATAGTGAGTCGTATTACGCGCGCTCACTGGCCGTCGTTTTACAACGTCGTGACTGGGAAAACCCTGGCG
TTACCCAACTTAATCGCCTTGCAGCACATCCCCCTTTCGCCAGCTGGCGTAATAGCGAAGAGGCCCGCAC
CGATCGCCCTTCCCAACAGTTGCGCAGCCTGAATGGCGAATGGG
[124 nt withheld, positions 7115-7238]
C
[91 nt withheld, positions 7240-7330]
A
[49 nt withheld, positions 7332-7380]
CCTTTGACGTTGGAGTCCACGTTCTTT
[37 nt withheld, positions 7408-7444]
ACCCTATCTCGGTCTATTCTTTTGATTTATAAGGGATTTTGCCGATTTCGGCCTATTGGTTAAAAAATGA
GCTGATTTAACAAAAATTTAACGCGAATTTTAACAAAATATTAACGCTTACAATTTAGGTGGCACTTTTC
GGGGAAATGTGCGCGGAACCCCTATTTGTTTATTTTTCTAAATACATTCAAATATGTATCCGCTCATGAG
ACAATAACCCTGATAAATGCTTCAATAATATTGAAAAAGGAAGAGTATGAGTATTCAACATTTCCGTGTC
GCCCTTATTCCCTTTTTTGCGGCATTTTGCCTTCCTGTTTTTGCTCACCCAGAAACGCTGGTGAAAGTAA
AAGATGCTGAAGATCAGTTGGGTGCACGAGTGGGTTACATCGAACTGGATCTCAACAGCGGTAAGATCCT
TGAGAGTTTTCGCCCCGAAGAACGTTTTCCAATGATGAGCACTTTTAAAGTTCTGCTATGTGGCGCGGTA
TTATCCCGTATTGACGCCGGGCAAGAGCAACTCGGTCGCCGCATACACTATTCTCAGAATGACTTGGTTG
AGTACTCACCAGTCACAGAAAAGCATCTTACGGATGGCATGACAGTAAGAGAATTATGCAGTGCTGCCAT
AACCATGAGTGATAACACTGCGGCCAACTTACTTCTGACAACGATCGGAGGACCGAAGGAGCTAACCGCT
TTTTTGCACAACATGGGGGATCATGTAACTCGCCTTGATCGTTGGGAACCGGAGCTGAATGAAGCCATAC
CAAACGACGAGCGTGACACCACGATGCCTGTAGCAATGGCAACAACGTTGCGCAAACTATTAACTGGCGA
ACTACTTACTCTAGCTTCCCGGCAACAATTAATAGACTGGATGGAGGCGGATAAAGTTGCAGGACCACTT
CTGCGCTCGGCCCTTCCGGCTGGCTGGTTTATTGCTGATAAATCTGGAGCCGGTGAGCGTGGGTCTCGCG
GTATCATTGCAGCACTGGGGCCAGATGGTAAGCCCTCCCGTATCGTAGTTATCTACACGACGGGGAGTCA
GGCAACTATGGATGAACGAAATAGACAGATCGCTGAGATAGGTGCCTCACTGATTAAGCATTGGTAACTG
TCAGACCAAGTTTACTCATATATACTTTAGATTGATTTAAAACTTCATTTTTAATTTAAAAGGATCTAGG
TGAAGATCCTTTTTGATAATCTCATGACCAAAATCCCTTAACGTGAGTTTTCGTTCCACTGAGCGTCAGA
CCCCGTAGAAAAGATCAAAGGATCTTCTTGAGATCCTTTTTTTCTGCGCGTAATCTGCTGCTTGCAAACA
AAAAAACCACCGCTACCAGCGGTGGTTTGTTTGCCGGATCAAGAGCTACCAACTCTTTTTCCGAAGGTAA
CTGGCTTCAGCAGAGCGCAGATACCAAATACTGTTCTTCTAGTGTAGCCGTAGTTAGGCCACCACTTCAA
GAACTCTGTAGCACCGCCTACATACCTCGCTCTGCTAATCCTGTTACCAGTGGCTGCTGCCAGTGGCGAT
AAGTCGTGTCTTACCGGGTTGGACTCAAGACGATAGTTACCGGATAAGGCGCAGCGGTCGGGCTGAACGG
GGGGTTCGTGCACACAGCCCAGCTTGGAGCGAACGACCTACACCGAACTGAGATACCTACAGCGTGAGCT
ATGAGAAAGCGCCACGCTTCCCGAAGGGAGAAAGGCGGACAGGTATCCGGTAAGCGGCAGGGTCGGAACA
GGAGAGCGCACGAGGGAGCTTCCAGGGGGAAACGCCTGGTATCTTTATAGTCCTGTCGGGTTTCGCCACC
TCTGACTTGAGCGTCGATTTTTGTGATGCTCGTCAGGGGGGCGGAGCCTATGGAAAAACGCCAGCAACGC
GGCCTTTTTACGGTTCCTGGCCTTTTGCTGGCCTTTTGCTCACATGTTCTTTCCTGCGTTATCCCCTGAT
TCTGTGGATAACCGTATTACCGCCTTTGAGTGAGCTGATACCGCTCGCCGCAGCCGAACGACCGAGCGCA
GCGAGTCAGTGAGCGAGGAAGCGGAAGAGCGCCCAATACGCAAACCGCCTCTCCCCGCGCGTTGGCCGAT
TCATTAATGCAGCTGGCACGACAGGTTTCCCGACTGGAAAGCGGGCAGTGAGCGCAACGCAATTAATGTG
AGTTAGCTCACTCATTAGGCACCCCAGGCTTTACACTTTATGCTTCCGGCTCGTATGTTGTGTGGAATTG
TGAGCGGATAACAATTTCACACAGGAAACAGCTATGACCATGATTACGCCAAGCGCGCAATTAACCCTCA
CTAAAGGGAACAAAAGCTGGAGCTGCAAGC
Features (pLannotate 1.2.2; 31 found; start..end, strand, type, name):
      5..231     +  promoter       RSV promoter: Rous sarcoma virus enhancer/promoter
    232..412     +  LTR            5' LTR (truncated): truncated 5' long terminal repeat (LTR) from HIV-1
    459..584     +  misc_feature   HIV-1 Ψ: packaging signal of human immunodeficiency virus type 1
    568..931     +  CDS            HIV-1 gag (fragment): gag protein from human immunodeficiency virus 1; gag
   1077..1310    +  misc_feature   RRE: The Rev response element (RRE) of HIV-1 allows for Rev-dependent mRNA export from the nucleus to the cytoplasm.
   1687..1713    +  CDS            Rev (fragment): human immunodeficiency virus 1 (HIV-1) Rev protein; rev; enhances nuclear export of unspliced and incompletely spliced viral mRNAs
   1720..1743    +  promoter       SV40 promoter (fragment): SV40 early promoter
   1744..1815    +  promoter       SV40 promoter (fragment): SV40 enhancer and early promoter
   1839..1974    +  rep_origin     SV40 ori: SV40 origin of replication
   2020..2616    +  CDS            PuroR (fragment): puromycin N-acetyltransferase; pac from Streptomyces; confers resistance to puromycin
   2665..2782    +  misc_feature   cPPT/CTS: central polypurine tract and central termination sequence of HIV-1
   2847..2913    +  CDS            small t antigen (fragment): SV40 (simian virus 40) small t antigen
   2920..4098    +  promoter       EF-1α promoter: strong constitutive promoter for human elongation factor EF-1α
   4115..5530    +  CDS            KAT7 (fragment): KAT7_HUMAN - Also known as HBO1 From Homo sapiens (Human).
   5546..5599    +  promoter       U6 promoter (fragment): RNA polymerase III promoter for human U6 snRNA
   5641..6229    +  misc_feature   WPRE: woodchuck hepatitis virus posttranscriptional regulatory element
   6280..6299    +  misc_feature   cPPT/CTS (fragment): central polypurine tract and central termination sequence of HIV-1
   6301..6534    +  LTR            3' LTR (ΔU3): self-inactivating 3' long terminal repeat (LTR) from HIV-1
   6612..6733    +  polyA_signal   SV40 poly(A) signal: SV40 polyadenylation signal
   6773..6908    +  rep_origin     SV40 ori: SV40 origin of replication
   6929..6947    -  promoter       T7 promoter: promoter for bacteriophage T7 RNA polymerase
   6955..7110    +  CDS            lacZα (fragment): LacZα fragment of β-galactosidase; lacZ fragment
   7115..7543    +  rep_origin     f1 ori (sequence partly withheld): f1 bacteriophage origin of replication; arrow indicates direction of (+) strand synthesis
   7596..7700    +  promoter       AmpR promoter: bla
   7701..8561    +  CDS            AmpR: β-lactamase; bla; confers resistance to ampicillin, carbenicillin, and related antibiotics
   8732..9320    +  rep_origin     ori: high-copy-number ColE1/pMB1/pBR322/pUC origin of replication
   9503..9595    +  CDS            lacI (fragment): lac repressor; lacI; The lac repressor binds to the lac operator to inhibit transcription in E. coli. This inhibition can be relieved by adding lactose or isopropyl-β-D-thiogalactopyranoside (IPTG).
   9608..9629    +  protein_bind   CAP binding site: CAP binding activates transcription in the presence of cAMP. E. coli catabolite activator protein
   9644..9674    +  promoter       lac promoter: promoter for the E. coli lac operon
   9682..9698    +  protein_bind   lac operator: The lac repressor binds to the lac operator to inhibit transcription in E. coli. This inhibition can be relieved by adding lactose or isopropyl-β-D-thiogalactopyranoside (IPTG). lac repressor encoded by lacI
   9743..9761    +  promoter       T3 promoter: promoter for bacteriophage T3 RNA polymerase
