[The description below was written by a language model from this plasmid's Addgene catalogue record and pLannotate feature annotations shown in this document.]
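Description:
TFORF0471 is a third-generation-style, self-inactivating lentiviral expression plasmid built on the pLX_TRC317 backbone from the Broad Institute Genetic Perturbation Platform. It carries the human KAT7 open reading frame (also known as HBO1 or MYST2), one member of a barcoded transcription factor ORF collection. In bacteria it is maintained through a high-copy ColE1/pUC-type origin and selected with ampicillin via the β-lactamase gene. An f1 origin and remnants of a lac/lacZα cloning region with T7 and T3 promoters also remain in the backbone. The depositor notes that the plasmid can recombine, as is common for LTR-containing vectors.

The viral genome is transcribed from an RSV promoter fused to a truncated HIV-1 5' LTR. It contains the Ψ packaging signal, a gag fragment, the RRE for Rev-dependent nuclear export, a cPPT/CTS element and a ΔU3 3' LTR that inactivates the LTR promoter after integration; an SV40 polyadenylation signal follows. Two expression units lie between the LTRs. An SV40 early promoter drives puromycin N-acetyltransferase for selection of transduced mammalian cells, and the strong constitutive EF-1α promoter drives KAT7, with a downstream WPRE to enhance transcript stability and expression. The catalogued insert is about 1.5 kb and corresponds to a specific KAT7 transcript isoform; the ORF was made by gene synthesis.

According to the record, each construct in the collection has a unique 24-bp barcode, which is not separately annotated in the feature table. The short U6 promoter fragment annotated between the ORF and WPRE is probably only a vestigial or primer-binding sequence. The barcode lets the overexpressed factor be identified by sequencing in pooled screens, such as directed-differentiation screens.
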