Addgene plasmid #142635: TFORF0471
Purpose: Lentiviral vector for overexpressing transcription factor ORFs with unique 24-bp barcodes. Barcodes facilitate identification of transcription factors in pooled screens.
Depositing lab: Feng Zhang. Depositing organization: Broad Institute. Publication: A transcription factor atlas of directed differentiation. Joung J, Ma S, Tay T, Geiger-Schuller KR, Kirchgatterer PC, Verdine VK, Guo B, Arias-Garcia MA, Allen WE, Singh A, Kuksenko O, Abudayyeh OO, Gootenberg JS, Fu Z, Macrae RK, Buenrostro JD, Regev A, Zhang F. Cell. 2023 Jan 5;186(1):209-229.e26. doi: 10.1016/j.cell.2022.11.026. PubMed 36608654.
Backbone
  Vector backbone: pLX_TRC317
  Backbone manufacturer: Broad Institute Genetic Perturbation Platform
  Backbone size w/o insert (bp): 8264
  Vector type: Mammalian Expression, Lentiviral
  Selectable markers: Puromycin
Growth in bacteria
  Bacterial resistance: Ampicillin, 100 μg/mL
  Growth temperature: 37°C
  Growth strain: NEB Stable
  Copy number: High Copy
Gene/Insert
  Gene/Insert name: KAT7
  Species: H. sapiens (human)
  Insert size (bp): 1520
  Entrez Gene: KAT7 (a.k.a. HBO1, HBOA, MYST2, ZC2HC7)
  Promoter: EF1a
  Cloning method: Unknown
  Sequencing primers: 5′ GGGTGGAGACTGAAGTTAGGCCAG; 3′ CACATAGCGTAAAAGGAGCAACATAG
Terms and licenses: Academic/Nonprofit Terms; Industry Terms: Not Available to Industry
Depositor comments: NM_001199156,ENST00000454930 . The transcription factor ORF portion of this plasmid was synthesized by Genewiz. Please test multiple small colonies in case of plasmid recombination. To make this collection available in a timely manner, a portion of this collection was not fully sequenced by Addgene. If an Addgene verified full plasmid sequence is not available, please contact us prior to placing an order to request the full sequence.
How to cite: TFORF0471 was a gift from Feng Zhang (Addgene plasmid # 142635 ; http://n2t.net/addgene:142635 ; RRID:Addgene_142635)
