>Addgene plasmid #142635 | TFORF0471 | depositor partial sequence | sequence record 280043 | Insert
ACCGCCACCATGCCGCGAAGGAAGAGGAATGCAGGCAGTAGTTCAGATGGAACCGAAGATTCCGATTTTT
CTACAGATCTCGAGCACACAGACAGTTCAGAAAGTGATGGCACATCCCGACGATCTGCTCGAGTCACCCG
CTCCTCAGCCAGGCTAAGCCAGAGTTCTCAAGGACACCTTACAGGAAAACATGAGAGACATTTCTCCATC
TCAGGATGCCCACTGTATCATAACCTCTCAGCTGACGAATGCAAGGTGAGAGCACAGAGCCGGGATAAGC
AGATAGAAGAAAGGATGCTGTCTCACAGGCAAGATGACAACAACAGGCATGCAACCAGGCACCAGGCACC
AACGGAGAGACAGCTTCGATATAAGGAAAAAGTGGCTGAACTCAGGAAGAAAAGAAATTCTGGACTGAGC
AAAGAACAGAAAGAGAAATATATGGAACACAGACAGACCTATGGGAACACACGGGAACCTCTTTTAGAAA
ACCTGACAAGCGAGTATGACTTGGATCTTTTCCGAAGAGCACAAGCCCGGGCTTCAGAGGATTTGGAGAA
GTTAAGGCTGCAAGGCCAAATCACAGAGGGAAGCAACATGATTAAAACAATTGCTTTTGGCCGCTATGAG
CTTGATACCTGGTATCATTCTCCATATCCTGAAGAATATGCACGGCTGGGACGTCTCTATATGTGTGAAT
TCTGTTTAAAATATATGAAGAGCCAAACGATACTCCGCCGGCACATGGCCAAATGTGTGTGGAAACACCC
ACCTGGTGATGAGATATATCGCAAAGGTTCAATCTCTGTGTTTGAAGTGGATGGCAAGAAAAACAAGATC
TACTGCCAAAACCTGTGCCTGTTGGCCAAACTTTTTCTGGACCACAAGACATTATATTATGATGTGGAGC
CCTTCCTGTTCTATGTTATGACAGAGGCGGACAACACTGGCTGTCACCTGATTGGATATTTTTCTAAGGA
AAAGAATTCATTCCTCAACTACAACGTCTCCTGTATCCTTACTATGCCTCAGTACATGAGACAGGGCTAT
GGCAAGATGCTTATTGATTTCAGTTATTTGCTTTCCAAAGTCGAAGAAAAAGTTGGCTCCCCAGAACGTC
CACTCTCAGATCTGGGGCTTATAAGCTATCGCAGTTACTGGAAAGAAGTACTTCTCCGCTACCTGCATAA
TTTTCAAGGCAAAGAGATTTCTATCAAAGAAATCAGTCAGGAGACGGCTGTGAATCCTGTGGACATTGTC
AGCACTCTGCAAGCCCTTCAGATGCTCAAATACTGGAAGGGAAAACACCTAGTTTTAAAGAGACAGGACC
TGATTGATGAGTGGATAGCCAAAGAGGCCAAAAGGTCCAACTCCAATAAAACCATGGATCCCAGCTGCTT
AAAATGGACCCCTCCCAAGGGCACTTAGTAATGAACTAGTCCGTAACTTGAAAGTATTTCGATTTCTTGG
CTTTATATATCTTGTGGAAAGGACGACTACTCTCGTGGGAATGATAGGAC
