>Addgene plasmid #142635 | TFORF0471 | depositor partial sequence | sequence record 280044 | Barcode
CTACTCTCGTGGGAATGATAGGAC
